>Addgene plasmid #196662 | pGST-WzzE | addgene full sequence | sequence record 389770 | Addgene NGS Result
ACGATATAAGTTGTAATTCTCATGTTAGTCATGCCCCGCGCCCACCGGAAGGAGCTGACTGGGTTGAAGG
CTCTCAAGGGCATCGGTCGAGATCCCGGTGCCTAATGAGTGAGCTAACTTACATTAATTGCGTTGCGCTC
ACTGCCCGCTTTCCAGTCGGGAAACCTGTCGTGCCAGCTGCATTAATGAATCGGCCAACGCGCGGGGAGA
GGCGGTTTGCGTATTGGGCGCCAGGGTGGTTTTTCTTTTCACCAGTGAGACGGGCAACAGCTGATTGCCC
TTCACCGCCTGGCCCTGAGAGAGTTGCAGCAAGCGGTCCACGCTGGTTTGCCCCAGCAGGCGAAAATCCT
GTTTGATGGTGGTTAACGGCGGGATATAACATGAGCTGTCTTCGGTATCGTCGTATCCCACTACCGAGAT
GTCCGCACCAACGCGCAGCCCGGACTCGGTAATGGCGCGCATTGCGCCCAGCGCCATCTGATCGTTGGCA
ACCAGCATCGCAGTGGGAACGATGCCCTCATTCAGCATTTGCATGGTTTGTTGAAAACCGGACATGGCAC
TCCAGTCGCCTTCCCGTTCCGCTATCGGCTGAATTTGATTGCGAGTGAGATATTTATGCCAGCCAGCCAG
ACGCAGACGCGCCGAGACAGAACTTAATGGGCCCGCTAACAGCGCGATTTGCTGGTGACCCAATGCGACC
AGATGCTCCACGCCCAGTCGCGTACCGTCTTCATGGGAGAAAATAATACTGTTGATGGGTGTCTGGTCAG
AGACATCAAGAAATAACGCCGGAACATTAGTGCAGGCAGCTTCCACAGCAATGGCATCCTGGTCATCCAG
CGGATAGTTAATGATCAGCCCACTGACGCGTTGCGCGAGAAGATTGTGCACCGCCGCTTTACAGGCTTCG
ACGCCGCTTCGTTCTACCATCGACACCACCACGCTGGCACCCAGTTGATCGGCGCGAGATTTAATCGCCG
CGACAATTTGCGACGGCGCGTGCAGGGCCAGACTGGAGGTGGCAACGCCAATCAGCAACGACTGTTTGCC
CGCCAGTTGTTGTGCCACGCGGTTGGGAATGTAATTCAGCTCCGCCATCGCCGCTTCCACTTTTTCCCGC
GTTTTCGCAGAAACGTGGCTGGCCTGGTTCACCACGCGGGAAACGGTCTGATAAGAGACACCGGCATACT
CTGCGACATCGTATAACGTTACTGGTTTCACATTCACCACCCTGAATTGACTCTCTTCCGGGCGCTATCA
TGCCATACCGCGAAAGGTTTTGCGCCATTCGATGGTGTCCGGGATCTCGACGCTCTCCCTTATGCGACTC
CTGCATTAGGAAATTAATACGACTCACTATAGGGGAATTGTGAGCGGATAACAATTCCCCTGTAGAAATA
ATTTTGTTTAACTTTAATAAGGAGATATACCATGTCCCCTATACTAGGTTATTGGAAAATTAAGGGCCTT
GTGCAACCCACTCGACTTCTTTTGGAATATCTTGAAGAAAAATATGAAGAGCATTTGTATGAGCGCGATG
AAGGTGATAAATGGCGAAACAAAAAGTTTGAATTGGGTTTGGAGTTTCCCAATCTTCCTTATTATATTGA
TGGTGATGTTAAATTAACACAGTCTATGGCCATCATACGTTATATAGCTGACAAGCACAACATGTTGGGT
GGTTGTCCAAAAGAGCGTGCAGAGATTTCAATGCTTGAAGGAGCGGTTTTGGATATTAGATACGGTGTTT
CGAGAATTGCATATAGTAAAGACTTTGAAACTCTCAAAGTTGATTTTCTTAGCAAGCTACCTGAAATGCT
GAAAATGTTCGAAGATCGTTTATGTCATAAAACATATTTAAATGGTGATCATGTAACCCATCCTGACTTC
ATGTTGTATGACGCTCTTGATGTTGTTTTATACATGGACCCAATGTGCCTGGATGCGTTCCCAAAATTAG
TTTGTTTTAAAAAACGTATTGAAGCTATCCCACAAATTGATAAGTACTTGAAATCCAGCAAGTATATAGC
ATGGCCTTTGCAGGGCTGGCAAGCCACGTTTGGTGGTGGCGACCATCCTCCAAAATCGGATGATTACGAC
ATCCCAACGACCGAAAACCTGTATTTTCAGGGCGCCATGGTGAAATCAGAGAACTTGTCTACCGGGAATG
CGTTGATTGATAACGAACTGGATATCCGTGGTTTATTCCGCCTGCTGTGGCGTGGAAAGGTGTGGCCGAT
AGCAATCGGCCTGCTGTTTGCCGTCGTGGCATTAGGCTATTCCTATCTTGTTAAACAGGAATGGGGTGCA
ACATCGATTACCGACAAGCCGACGGTTAATATGTTGGGCGGCTATTACTCGCAGCAGCAATTCCTACGTA
ACCTCGACGCTCGATCGTTTTCCTCTCCTCAGCCAGAACAACCGTCTATTTCGGCTGGTGCTTATGATGA
ATTCATCATGCAGTTAGCGGCTTACGATACCCGCCGCGATTTCTGGTTGCAGACTGACTATTATAAGCAA
CGTCTGGAAGGTGATGAAAAGGCTGATGCAGCCTTGCTGGATGAGCTGGTCAACAACATTCAGTTTACGG
CGCGTGATGACGGGAAAAAAACCAATGACTCCGTGAAGCTGGTGGCGGAAACCTCCTCAGATTCCAACAC
GTTGCTTCGTCAGTATGTGGTTTTTGCCAGTCAGCGTGCAGCCAACCACTTGAATGAAGAAATCAAGGGA
GCCTGGGCTGCCAGAACCATTTTCATGAAGTCGCAGATTAAGCGTCAGGAAGCGGTAGCAAAAGCGATTT
ACGATCGTGAAGTCCGCAGCGTTGAACTGGCGCTGAAAATCGCACAACAGCAAGGTATTAGCCGTAGCCA
GACGGATACGCCAGCAGATGAAATCCCCGCATCGGAAATGTTCCTGCTCGGCAGGCCGATGCTTCAAGCC
CGACTGGAAACGTTGCAGACCAGCGGCCCGCATTATGAACTGGATTACGATCAAAATCGCGCGATGTTGG
CGACGCTGAACGTTGGCCCAACGCTTGAGGCCAGTTTCCAGACGTATCGTTATTTGCGTACACCGGAAGA
ACCGGTGAAACGCGACAGCCCGCGCCGGGCATTCCTGATGGTGATGTGGGGTGCGATTGGTGTGCTAGTG
GGAGCGGGTGTTGCCCTGGCTCGCCGTCTGCGTTAGCTCGAGTCTGGTAAAGAAACCGCTGCTGCGAAAT
TTGAACGCCAGCACATGGACTCGTCTACTAGCGCAGCTTAATTAACCTAGGCTGCTGCCACCGCTGAGCA
ATAACTAGCATAACCCCTTGGGGCCTCTAAACGGGTCTTGAGGGGTTTTTTGCTGAAACCTCAGGCATTT
GAGAAGCACACGGTCACACTGCTTCCGGTAGTCAATAAACCGGTAAACCAGCAATAGACATAAGCGGCTA
TTTAACGACCCTGCCCTGAACCGACGACCGGGTCGAATTTGCTTTCGAATTTCTGCCATTCATCCGCTTA
TTATCACTTATTCAGGCGTAGCAACCAGGCGTTTAAGGGCACCAATAACTGCCTTAAAAAAATTACGCCC
CGCCCTGCCACTCATCGCAGTACTGTTGTAATTCATTAAGCATTCTGCCGACATGGAAGCCATCACAAAC
GGCATGATGAACCTGAATCGCCAGCGGCATCAGCACCTTGTCGCCTTGCGTATAATATTTGCCCATAGTG
AAAACGGGGGCGAAGAAGTTGTCCATATTGGCCACGTTTAAATCAAAACTGGTGAAACTCACCCAGGGAT
TGGCTGAGACGAAAAACATATTCTCAATAAACCCTTTAGGGAAATAGGCCAGGTTTTCACCGTAACACGC
CACATCTTGCGAATATATGTGTAGAAACTGCCGGAAATCGTCGTGGTATTCACTCCAGAGCGATGAAAAC
GTTTCAGTTTGCTCATGGAAAACGGTGTAACAAGGGTGAACACTATCCCATATCACCAGCTCACCGTCTT
TCATTGCCATACGGAACTCCGGATGAGCATTCATCAGGCGGGCAAGAATGTGAATAAAGGCCGGATAAAA
CTTGTGCTTATTTTTCTTTACGGTCTTTAAAAAGGCCGTAATATCCAGCTGAACGGTCTGGTTATAGGTA
CATTGAGCAACTGACTGAAATGCCTCAAAATGTTCTTTACGATGCCATTGGGATATATCAACGGTGGTAT
ATCCAGTGATTTTTTTCTCCATTTTAGCTTCCTTAGCTCCTGAAAATCTCGATAACTCAAAAAATACGCC
CGGTAGTGATCTTATTTCATTATGGTGAAAGTTGGAACCTCTTACGTGCCGATCAACGTCTCATTTTCGC
CAAAAGTTGGCCCAGGGCTTCCCGGTATCAACAGGGACACCAGGATTTATTTATTCTGCGAAGTGATCTT
CCGTCACAGGTATTTATTCGGCGCAAAGTGCGTCGGGTGATGCTGCCAACTTACTGATTTAGTGTATGAT
GGTGTTTTTGAGGTGCTCCAGTGGCTTCTGTTTCTATCAGCTGTCCCTCCTGTTCAGCTACTGACGGGGT
GGTGCGTAACGGCAAAAGCACCGCCGGACATCAGCGCTAGCGGAGTGTATACTGGCTTACTATGTTGGCA
CTGATGAGGGTGTCAGTGAAGTGCTTCATGTGGCAGGAGAAAAAAGGCTGCACCGGTGCGTCAGCAGAAT
ATGTGATACAGGATATATTCCGCTTCCTCGCTCACTGACTCGCTACGCTCGGTCGTTCGACTGCGGCGAG
CGGAAATGGCTTACGAACGGGGCGGAGATTTCCTGGAAGATGCCAGGAAGATACTTAACAGGGAAGTGAG
AGGGCCGCGGCAAAGCCGTTTTTCCATAGGCTCCGCCCCCCTGACAAGCATCACGAAATCTGACGCTCAA
ATCAGTGGTGGCGAAACCCGACAGGACTATAAAGATACCAGGCGTTTCCCCCTGGCGGCTCCCTCGTGCG
CTCTCCTGTTCCTGCCTTTCGGTTTACCGGTGTCATTCCGCTGTTATGGCCGCGTTTGTCTCATTCCACG
CCTGACACTCAGTTCCGGGTAGGCAGTTCGCTCCAAGCTGGACTGTATGCACGAACCCCCCGTTCAGTCC
GACCGCTGCGCCTTATCCGGTAACTATCGTCTTGAGTCCAACCCGGAAAGACATGCAAAAGCACCACTGG
CAGCAGCCACTGGTAATTGATTTAGAGGAGTTAGTCTTGAAGTCATGCGCCGGTTAAGGCTAAACTGAAA
GGACAAGTTTTGGTGACTGCGCTCCTCCAAGCCAGTTACCTCGGTTCAAAGAGTTGGTAGCTCAGAGAAC
CTTCGAAAAACCGCCCTGCAAGGCGGTTTTTTCGTTTTCAGAGCAAGAGATTACGCGCAGACCAAAACGA
TCTCAAGAAGATCATCTTATTAATCAGATAAAATATTTCTAGATTTCAGTGCAATTTATCTCTTCAAATG
TAGCACCTGAAGTCAGCCCCAT
Features (pLannotate 1.2.2; 19 found; start..end, strand, type, name):
     26..90      -  CDS            TcR (fragment): tetracycline efflux protein; tet; confers resistance to tetracycline
    105..126     -  protein_bind   CAP binding site: CAP binding activates transcription in the presence of cAMP. E. coli catabolite activator protein
    139..1221    -  CDS            lacI: lac repressor; lacI; The lac repressor binds to the lac operator to inhibit transcription in E. coli. This inhibition can be relieved by adding lactose or isopropyl-β-D-thiogalactopyranoside (IPTG).
   1222..1299    -  promoter       lacI promoter: lacI
   1307..1342    -  CDS            TcR (fragment): tetracycline efflux protein; tet; confers resistance to tetracycline
   1345..1363    +  promoter       T7 promoter: promoter for bacteriophage T7 RNA polymerase
   1364..1388    +  protein_bind   lac operator: The lac repressor binds to the lac operator to inhibit transcription in E. coli. This inhibition can be relieved by adding lactose or isopropyl-β-D-thiogalactopyranoside (IPTG). lac repressor encoded by lacI
   1403..1425    +  RBS            RBS: efficient ribosome binding site from bacteriophage T7 gene 10 (Olins and Rangwala, 1989)
   1432..2085    +  CDS            GST26_SCHJA: Experimental evidence at protein level: Swiss-Prot protein existence level 1. GST isoenzymes appear to play a central role in the parasite detoxification system. Other functions are also suspected including a role in increasing the solubility of haematin in the parasite gut. From Schistosoma japonicum (Blood fluke).
   2113..2133    +  CDS            TEV site: tobacco etch virus (TEV) protease recognition and cleavage site
   2179..3177    +  CDS            wzzE: WZZE_ECO57 - Also known as wzz. Experimental evidence at protein level: Swiss-Prot protein existence level 1. Modulates the polysaccharide chain length of enterobacterial common antigen (ECA). From Escherichia coli O157:H7.
   3199..3240    +  CDS            S-Tag (fragment): affinity and epitope tag derived from pancreatic ribonuclease A
   3270..3287    +  CDS            SET1 (fragment): solubility-enhancement tag derived from T7 phage gene 10B
   3295..3342    +  terminator     T7 terminator: transcription terminator for bacteriophage T7 RNA polymerase
   3566..4222    -  CDS            cat: CAT_ECOLX - Experimental evidence at protein level: Swiss-Prot protein existence level 1. This enzyme is an effector of chloramphenicol resistance in bacteria. From Escherichia coli. This protein is used as a marker in many commonly used cloning vectors, such as pACYC184.
   4223..4325    -  promoter       cat promoter: promoter of the E. coli cat gene encoding chloramphenicol acetyltransferase
   4446..4589    +  mobile_element IS1 (fragment): prokaryotic transposable element IS1
   4708..4763    -  rep_origin     RSF ori (fragment): Plasmids containing the RSF 1030 origin of replication can be propagated in E. coli cells that contain additional plasmids with compatible origins.
   4851..5396    -  rep_origin     p15A ori: Plasmids containing the medium-copy-number p15A origin of replication can be propagated in E. coli cells that contain a second plasmid with the ColE1 origin.
