[The description below was written by a language model from this plasmid's Addgene catalogue record and pLannotate feature annotations shown in this document.]
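Description:
pGST-WzzE is a bacterial expression plasmid built on pACYCGSTTEVDuet, a pACYCDuet-type backbone modified to supply an N-terminal glutathione S-transferase fusion partner. It replicates from the p15A origin, which is compatible with ColE1-type plasmids and so suits co-expression with a second vector. It is selected with chloramphenicol through the cat gene and its native promoter. The catalogue lists the plasmid as high copy, although p15A is usually regarded as a medium- to low-copy origin. The catalogue also gives a total size of 5,730 bp, whereas the annotated sequencing result is 5,482 nt, a difference the record does not explain.

The expression cassette consists of a T7 promoter with an adjacent lac operator, a T7 gene 10 ribosome binding site, the Schistosoma japonicum GST coding sequence, a TEV protease recognition site, the wzzE open reading frame and a T7 terminator. A plasmid-borne lacI gene keeps the promoter repressed until IPTG induction in a host supplying T7 RNA polymerase, and the record names a DE3 strain for protein production. The insert is WzzE from Pectobacterium atrosepticum, cloned between NcoI and XhoI with a valine inserted at position 2. The annotation software labelled it by homology to the E. coli O157:H7 protein. WzzE is the co-polymerase that modulates polysaccharide chain length in enterobacterial common antigen biosynthesis. An S-tag fragment lies downstream of the insert as a remnant of the Duet backbone, and the record lists no C-terminal tag.

The design allows glutathione affinity purification of WzzE followed by removal of GST with TEV protease. The associated work examined complex formation between WzzE and the Wzy polymerase.
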