Addgene plasmid #196662: pGST-WzzE
Purpose: Expression of N-terminally GST-tagged WzzE from Pectobacterium atrosepticum in E.coli
Depositing lab: James Naismith. Depositing organization: Rosalind Franklin Institute. Publication: The lipid linked oligosaccharide polymerase Wzy and its regulating co-polymerase, Wzz, from enterobacterial common antigen biosynthesis form a complex. Weckener M, Woodward LS, Clarke BR, Liu H, Ward PN, Le Bas A, Bhella D, Whitfield C, Naismith JH. Open Biol. 2023 Mar;13(3):220373. doi: 10.1098/rsob.220373. Epub 2023 Mar 22. PubMed 36944376.
Backbone
  Vector backbone: pACYCGSTTEVDuet
  Backbone size w/o insert (bp): 4683
  Total vector size (bp): 5730
  Vector type: Bacterial Expression
Growth in bacteria
  Bacterial resistance: Chloramphenicol, 25 μg/mL
  Growth temperature: 37°C
  Growth strain: DH5alpha
  Growth instructions: Protein expression in E. coli C43(DE3).
  Copy number: High Copy
Gene/Insert
  Gene/Insert name: WzzE
  Species: Pectobacterium atrosepticum
  Insert size (bp): 1047
  Mutation: Valine insertion at position 2.
  GenBank ID: 57210875
  Promoter: T7
  Tag / fusion protein: TEV-cleavable GST (N terminal on backbone)
  Cloning method: Restriction Enzyme; 5′ cloning site NcoI (not destroyed); 3′ cloning site XhoI (not destroyed)
  Sequencing primers: 5′ T7 promoter; 3′ T7 terminator
Terms and licenses: Academic/Nonprofit Terms; Industry Terms: Not Available to Industry
How to cite: pGST-WzzE was a gift from James Naismith (Addgene plasmid # 196662 ; http://n2t.net/addgene:196662 ; RRID:Addgene_196662)
