>Addgene plasmid #196662 | pGST-WzzE | depositor partial sequence | sequence record 389771 | WzzE
CCATGGTGAAATCAGAGAACTTGTCTACCGGGAATGCGTTGATTGATAACGAACTGGATATCCGTGGTTT
ATTCCGCCTGCTGTGGCGTGGAAAGGTGTGGCCGATAGCAATCGGCCTGCTGTTTGCCGTCGTGGCATTA
GGCTATTCCTATCTTGTTAAACAGGAATGGGGTGCAACATCGATTACCGACAAGCCGACGGTTAATATGT
TGGGCGGCTATTACTCGCAGCAGCAATTCCTACGTAACCTCGACGCTCGATCGTTTTCCTCTCCTCAGCC
AGAACAACCGTCTATTTCGGCTGGTGCTTATGATGAATTCATCATGCAGTTAGCGGCTTACGATACCCGC
CGCGATTTCTGGTTGCAGACTGACTATTATAAGCAACGTCTGGAAGGTGATGAAAAGGCTGATGCAGCCT
TGCTGGATGAGCTGGTCAACAACATTCAGTTTACGGCGCGTGATGACGGGAAAAAAACCAATGACTCCGT
GAAGCTGGTGGCGGAAACCTCCTCAGATTCCAACACGTTGCTTCGTCAGTATGTGGTTTTTGCCAGTCAG
CGTGCAGCCAACCACTTGAATGAAGAAATCAAGGGAGCCTGGGCTGCCAGAACCATTTTCATGAAGTCGC
AGATTAAGCGTCAGGAAGCGGTAGCAAAAGCGATTTACGATCGTGAAGTCCGCAGCGTTGAACTGGCGCT
GAAAATCGCACAACAGCAAGGTATTAGCCGTAGCCAGACGGATACGCCAGCAGATGAAATCCCCGCATCG
GAAATGTTCCTGCTCGGCAGGCCGATGCTTCAAGCCCGACTGGAAACGTTGCAGACCAGCGGCCCGCATT
ATGAACTGGATTACGATCAAAATCGCGCGATGTTGGCGACGCTGAACGTTGGCCCAACGCTTGAGGCCAG
TTTCCAGACGTATCGTTATTTGCGTACACCGGAAGAACCGGTGAAACGCGACAGCCCGCGCCGGGCATTC
CTGATGGTGATGTGGGGTGCGATTGGTGTGCTAGTGGGAGCGGGTGTTGCCCTGGCTCGCCGTCTGCGTT
AGCTCGAG
